Addgene plasmid #224293: pGEX6p1_RBFOX2_RRM
Purpose: GST-RBFOX2(RRM domain) purification from bacteria
Depositing lab: Chuan He. Depositing organization: University of Chicago. Publication: RBFOX2 recognizes N(6)-methyladenosine to suppress transcription and block myeloid leukaemia differentiation. Dou X, Xiao Y, Shen C, Wang K, Wu T, Liu C, Li Y, Yu X, Liu J, Dai Q, Pajdzik K, Ye C, Ge R, Gao B, Yu J, Sun S, Chen M, Chen J, He C. Nat Cell Biol. 2023 Sep;25(9):1359-1368. doi: 10.1038/s41556-023-01213-w. Epub 2023 Aug 28. PubMed 37640841.
Backbone
  Vector backbone: pGEX6P1
  Vector type: Bacterial Expression
Growth in bacteria
  Bacterial resistance: Ampicillin, 100 μg/mL
  Growth temperature: 37°C
  Growth strain: DH5alpha
  Copy number: High Copy
Gene/Insert
  Gene/Insert name: RNA binding fox-1 homolog 2 RNA-recognition motif (alt name: RBFOX2 RRM domain)
  Species: H. sapiens (human)
  Insert size (bp): 282
  Mutation: aa 74-167
  Entrez Gene: RBFOX2 (a.k.a. FOX2, Fox-2, HNRBP2, HRNBP2, RBM9, RTA, dJ106I20.3, fxh)
  Promoter: tac promoter
  Tag / fusion protein: GST (N terminal on backbone)
  Cloning method: Gibson Cloning
  Sequencing primers: 5′ GGGCTGGCAAGCCACGTTTGGTG
Terms and licenses: Academic/Nonprofit Terms; Industry Terms: Not Available to Industry
How to cite: pGEX6p1_RBFOX2_RRM was a gift from Chuan He (Addgene plasmid # 224293 ; http://n2t.net/addgene:224293 ; RRID:Addgene_224293)
