[The description below was written by a language model from this plasmid's Addgene catalogue record and pLannotate feature annotations shown in this document.]
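Description:
pGEX6p1_RBFOX2_RRM is a 5,251 nt bacterial expression plasmid built on the pGEX6P1 backbone for producing a glutathione S-transferase fusion of the RNA-recognition motif of human RBFOX2 in E. coli. It replicates from a ColE1/pMB1-type origin, recorded as high copy, and is selected with ampicillin through the β-lactamase gene (AmpR) and its own promoter. The feature table also picks up short backbone remnants typical of this vector family, including fragments of rop and the pBR322 bom region, a lac promoter/operator with a lacZα segment, and a small yciV-like fragment spanning the sequence origin. None of these is part of the expression payload.

The expression cassette is driven by the tac promoter, a strong trp/lac hybrid, followed by a lac operator. The plasmid carries its own lacI gene, so the lac repressor keeps transcription off until it is relieved by IPTG or lactose. Downstream lies the Schistosoma japonicum GST coding sequence, followed after a short linker by a 282 bp RBFOX2 fragment encoding amino acids 74–167, the RRM domain, which was inserted by Gibson cloning. The result is an N-terminally GST-tagged RRM. The feature table does not annotate the linker between GST and the insert, although pGEX-6P vectors generally carry a protease cleavage site there for tag removal.

The stated purpose is purification of GST-RBFOX2(RRM) from bacteria, with GST serving as an affinity handle for glutathione resin. RBFOX2 is an RNA-binding protein known for regulating alternative splicing through UGCAUG-type elements, and the associated study concerns its recognition of N6-methyladenosine, so the isolated domain would be suited to in vitro RNA-binding work.
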