Features (pLannotate 1.2.2; 17 found; start..end, strand, type, name):
    181..209     +  promoter       tac promoter: strong E. coli promoter; hybrid between the trp and lac UV5 promoters
    217..233     +  protein_bind   lac operator: The lac repressor binds to the lac operator to inhibit transcription in E. coli. This inhibition can be relieved by adding lactose or isopropyl-β-D-thiogalactopyranoside (IPTG). lac repressor encoded by lacI
    256..909     +  CDS            GST26_SCHJA: Experimental evidence at protein level: Swiss-Prot protein existence level 1. GST isoenzymes appear to play a central role in the parasite detoxification system. Other functions are also suspected including a role in increasing the solubility of haematin in the parasite gut. From Schistosoma japonicum (Blood fluke).
    949..1230    +  CDS            RBFOX2 (fragment): RFOX2_HUMAN - Also known as FOX2, HRNBP2, RBM9, RTA. Experimental evidence at protein level: Swiss-Prot protein existence level 1. RNA-binding protein that regulates alternative splicing events by binding to 5'-UGCAUGU-3' elements. Prevents binding of U2AF2 to the 3'-splice site. Regulates alternative splicing of tissue- specific exons and of differentially spliced exons during erythropoiesis (By similarity). RNA-binding protein that seems to act as a coregulatory factor of ER-alpha. From Homo sapiens (Human).
   1266..1305    +  CDS            rop (fragment): Rop protein, which maintains plasmids at low copy number; rop
   1407..1447    +  misc_feature   bom (fragment): basis of mobility region from pBR322
   1552..1656    +  promoter       AmpR promoter: bla
   1657..2517    +  CDS            AmpR: β-lactamase; bla; confers resistance to ampicillin, carbenicillin, and related antibiotics
   2688..3276    +  rep_origin     ori: high-copy-number ColE1/pMB1/pBR322/pUC origin of replication
   3462..3513    -  misc_feature   bom (fragment): basis of mobility region from pBR322
   3520..3597    +  promoter       lacI promoter: lacI
   3598..4680    +  CDS            lacI: lac repressor; lacI; The lac repressor binds to the lac operator to inhibit transcription in E. coli. This inhibition can be relieved by adding lactose or isopropyl-β-D-thiogalactopyranoside (IPTG).
   4693..4714    +  protein_bind   CAP binding site: CAP binding activates transcription in the presence of cAMP. E. coli catabolite activator protein
   4729..4759    +  promoter       lac promoter: promoter for the E. coli lac operon
   4767..4783    +  protein_bind   lac operator: The lac repressor binds to the lac operator to inhibit transcription in E. coli. This inhibition can be relieved by adding lactose or isopropyl-β-D-thiogalactopyranoside (IPTG). lac repressor encoded by lacI
   4803..4976    +  CDS            lacZα: LacZα fragment of β-galactosidase; lacZ fragment
   5240..105     -  CDS            yciV (fragment) (across the origin): RNAAM_ECOLI - Also known as trpH From Escherichia coli (strain K12).
>Addgene plasmid #224293 | pGEX6p1_RBFOX2_RRM | addgene full sequence | sequence record 442807 | Addgene NGS Result
CTTATCGACTGCACGGTGCACCAATGCTTCTGGCGTCAGGCAGCCATCGGAAGCTGTGGTATGGCTGTGC
AGGTCGTAAATCACTGCATAATTCGTGTCGCTCAAGGCGCACTCCCGTTCTGGATAATGTTTTTTGCGCC
GACATCATAACGGTTCTGGCAAATATTCTGAAATGAGCTGTTGACAATTAATCATCGGCTCGTATAATGT
GTGGAATTGTGAGCGGATAACAATTTCACACAGGAAACAGTATTCATGTCCCCTATACTAGGTTATTGGA
AAATTAAGGGCCTTGTGCAACCCACTCGACTTCTTTTGGAATATCTTGAAGAAAAATATGAAGAGCATTT
GTATGAGCGCGATGAAGGTGATAAATGGCGAAACAAAAAGTTTGAATTGGGTTTGGAGTTTCCCAATCTT
CCTTATTATATTGATGGTGATGTTAAATTAACACAGTCTATGGCCATCATACGTTATATAGCTGACAAGC
ACAACATGTTGGGTGGTTGTCCAAAAGAGCGTGCAGAGATTTCAATGCTTGAAGGAGCGGTTTTGGATAT
TAGATACGGTGTTTCGAGAATTGCATATAGTAAAGACTTTGAAACTCTCAAAGTTGATTTTCTTAGCAAG
CTACCTGAAATGCTGAAAATGTTCGAAGATCGTTTATGTCATAAAACATATTTAAATGGTGATCATGTAA
CCCATCCTGACTTCATGTTGTATGACGCTCTTGATGTTGTTTTATACATGGACCCAATGTGCCTGGATGC
GTTCCCAAAATTAGTTTGTTTTAAAAAACGTATTGAAGCTATCCCACAAATTGATAAGTACTTGAAATCC
AGCAAGTATATAGCATGGCCTTTGCAGGGCTGGCAAGCCACGTTTGGTGGTGGCGACCATCCTCCAAAAT
CGGATCTGGAAGTTCTGTTCCAGGGGCCCCTGGGATCCCAGCAGTCACAGACACAAAGTAGTGAAAATTC
AGAGAGTAAATCTACCCCGAAACGGCTGCATGTCTCTAATATTCCTTTCCGCTTCCGGGACCCTGACCTC
CGGCAGATGTTTGGGCAGTTTGGCAAAATCCTAGATGTAGAAATAATCTTTAATGAACGTGGCTCTAAGG
GATTCGGGTTCGTAACTTTCGAGAATAGTGCTGATGCAGACAGGGCCAGGGAGAAATTACACGGCACCGT
GGTAGAGGGCCGTAAAATCGAGGTGAATAATGCTACAGCATAACTCGAGCGGCCGCATCGTGACTGACTG
ACGATCTGCCTCGCGCGTTTCGGTGATGACGGTGAAAACCTCTGACACATGCAGCTCCCGGAGACGGTCA
CAGCTTGTCTGTAAGCGGATGCCGGGAGCAGACAAGCCCGTCAGGGCGCGTCAGCGGGTGTTGGCGGGTG
TCGGGGCGCAGCCATGACCCAGTCACGTAGCGATAGCGGAGTGTATAATTCTTGAAGACGAAAGGGCCTC
GTGATACGCCTATTTTTATAGGTTAATGTCATGATAATAATGGTTTCTTAGACGTCAGGTGGCACTTTTC
GGGGAAATGTGCGCGGAACCCCTATTTGTTTATTTTTCTAAATACATTCAAATATGTATCCGCTCATGAG
ACAATAACCCTGATAAATGCTTCAATAATATTGAAAAAGGAAGAGTATGAGTATTCAACATTTCCGTGTC
GCCCTTATTCCCTTTTTTGCGGCATTTTGCCTTCCTGTTTTTGCTCACCCAGAAACGCTGGTGAAAGTAA
AAGATGCTGAAGATCAGTTGGGTGCACGAGTGGGTTACATCGAACTGGATCTCAACAGCGGTAAGATCCT
TGAGAGTTTTCGCCCCGAAGAACGTTTTCCAATGATGAGCACTTTTAAAGTTCTGCTATGTGGCGCGGTA
TTATCCCGTGTTGACGCCGGGCAAGAGCAACTCGGTCGCCGCATACACTATTCTCAGAATGACTTGGTTG
AGTACTCACCAGTCACAGAAAAGCATCTTACGGATGGCATGACAGTAAGAGAATTATGCAGTGCTGCCAT
AACCATGAGTGATAACACTGCGGCCAACTTACTTCTGACAACGATCGGAGGACCGAAGGAGCTAACCGCT
TTTTTGCACAACATGGGGGATCATGTAACTCGCCTTGATCGTTGGGAACCGGAGCTGAATGAAGCCATAC
CAAACGACGAGCGTGACACCACGATGCCTGCAGCAATGGCAACAACGTTGCGCAAACTATTAACTGGCGA
ACTACTTACTCTAGCTTCCCGGCAACAATTAATAGACTGGATGGAGGCGGATAAAGTTGCAGGACCACTT
CTGCGCTCGGCCCTTCCGGCTGGCTGGTTTATTGCTGATAAATCTGGAGCCGGTGAGCGTGGGTCTCGCG
GTATCATTGCAGCACTGGGGCCAGATGGTAAGCCCTCCCGTATCGTAGTTATCTACACGACGGGGAGTCA
GGCAACTATGGATGAACGAAATAGACAGATCGCTGAGATAGGTGCCTCACTGATTAAGCATTGGTAACTG
TCAGACCAAGTTTACTCATATATACTTTAGATTGATTTAAAACTTCATTTTTAATTTAAAAGGATCTAGG
TGAAGATCCTTTTTGATAATCTCATGACCAAAATCCCTTAACGTGAGTTTTCGTTCCACTGAGCGTCAGA
CCCCGTAGAAAAGATCAAAGGATCTTCTTGAGATCCTTTTTTTCTGCGCGTAATCTGCTGCTTGCAAACA
AAAAAACCACCGCTACCAGCGGTGGTTTGTTTGCCGGATCAAGAGCTACCAACTCTTTTTCCGAAGGTAA
CTGGCTTCAGCAGAGCGCAGATACCAAATACTGTCCTTCTAGTGTAGCCGTAGTTAGGCCACCACTTCAA
GAACTCTGTAGCACCGCCTACATACCTCGCTCTGCTAATCCTGTTACCAGTGGCTGCTGCCAGTGGCGAT
AAGTCGTGTCTTACCGGGTTGGACTCAAGACGATAGTTACCGGATAAGGCGCAGCGGTCGGGCTGAACGG
GGGGTTCGTGCACACAGCCCAGCTTGGAGCGAACGACCTACACCGAACTGAGATACCTACAGCGTGAGCT
ATGAGAAAGCGCCACGCTTCCCGAAGGGAGAAAGGCGGACAGGTATCCGGTAAGCGGCAGGGTCGGAACA
GGAGAGCGCACGAGGGAGCTTCCAGGGGGAAACGCCTGGTATCTTTATAGTCCTGTCGGGTTTCGCCACC
TCTGACTTGAGCGTCGATTTTTGTGATGCTCGTCAGGGGGGCGGAGCCTATGGAAAAACGCCAGCAACGC
GGCCTTTTTACGGTTCCTGGCCTTTTGCTGGCCTTTTGCTCACATGTTCTTTCCTGCGTTATCCCCTGAT
TCTGTGGATAACCGTATTACCGCCTTTGAGTGAGCTGATACCGCTCGCCGCAGCCGAACGACCGAGCGCA
GCGAGTCAGTGAGCGAGGAAGCGGAAGAGCGCCTGATGCGGTATTTTCTCCTTACGCATCTGTGCGGTAT
TTCACACCGCATAAATTCCGACACCATCGAATGGCGCAAAACCTTTCGCGGTATGGCATGATAGCGCCCG
GAAGAGAGTCAATTCAGGGTGGTGAATGTGAAACCAGTAACGTTATACGATGTCGCAGAGTATGCCGGTG
TCTCTTATCAGACCGTTTCCCGCGTGGTGAACCAGGCCAGCCACGTTTCTGCGAAAACGCGGGAAAAAGT
GGAAGCGGCGATGGCGGAGCTGAATTACATTCCCAACCGCGTGGCACAACAACTGGCGGGCAAACAGTCG
TTGCTGATTGGCGTTGCCACCTCCAGTCTGGCCCTGCACGCGCCGTCGCAAATTGTCGCGGCGATTAAAT
CTCGCGCCGATCAACTGGGTGCCAGCGTGGTGGTGTCGATGGTAGAACGAAGCGGCGTCGAAGCCTGTAA
AGCGGCGGTGCACAATCTTCTCGCGCAACGCGTCAGTGGGCTGATCATTAACTATCCGCTGGATGACCAG
GATGCCATTGCTGTGGAAGCTGCCTGCACTAATGTTCCGGCGTTATTTCTTGATGTCTCTGACCAGACAC
CCATCAACAGTATTATTTTCTCCCATGAAGACGGTACGCGACTGGGCGTGGAGCATCTGGTCGCATTGGG
TCACCAGCAAATCGCGCTGTTAGCGGGCCCATTAAGTTCTGTCTCGGCGCGTCTGCGTCTGGCTGGCTGG
CATAAATATCTCACTCGCAATCAAATTCAGCCGATAGCGGAACGGGAAGGCGACTGGAGTGCCATGTCCG
GTTTTCAACAAACCATGCAAATGCTGAATGAGGGCATCGTTCCCACTGCGATGCTGGTTGCCAACGATCA
GATGGCGCTGGGCGCAATGCGCGCCATTACCGAGTCCGGGCTGCGCGTTGGTGCGGATATCTCGGTAGTG
GGATACGACGATACCGAAGACAGCTCATGTTATATCCCGCCGTTAACCACCATCAAACAGGATTTTCGCC
TGCTGGGGCAAACCAGCGTGGACCGCTTGCTGCAACTCTCTCAGGGCCAGGCGGTGAAGGGCAATCAGCT
GTTGCCCGTCTCACTGGTGAAAAGAAAAACCACGCTAGCGCCCAATACGCAAACCGCCTCTCCCCGCGCG
TTGGCCGATTCATTAATGCAGCTGGCACGACAGGTTTCCCGACTGGAAAGCGGGCAGTGAGCGCAACGCA
ATTAATGTAAGTTAGCTCACTCATTAGGCACCCCAGGCTTTACACTTTATGCTTCCGGCTCGTATGTTGT
GTGGAATTGTGAGCGGATAACAATTTCACACAGGAAACAGCTATGACCATGATTACGGATTCACTGGCCG
TCGTTTTACAACGTCGTGACTGGGAAAACCCTGGCGTTACCCAACTTAATCGCCTTGCAGCACATCCCCC
TTTCGCCAGCTGGCGTAATAGCGAAGAGGCCCGCACCGATCGCCCTTCCCAACAGTTGCGCAGCCTGAAT
GGCGAATGGCGCTTTGCCTGGTTTCCGGCACCAGAAGCGGTGCCGGAAAGCTGGCTGGAGTGCGATCTTC
CTGAGGCCGATACTGTCGTCGTCCCCTCAAACTGGCAGATGCACGGTTACGATGCGCCCATCTACACCAA
CGTGACCTATCCCATTACGGTCAATCCGCCGTTTGTTCCCACGGAGAATCCGACGGGTTGTTACTCGCTC
ACATTTAATGTTGATGAAAGCTGGCTACAGGAAGGCCAGACGCGAATTATTTTTGATGGCGTTGGAATTA
G
